Addgene plasmid #170411: pBEL2256
Purpose: Genetic complementation plasmid of LetA-[LetB PLL6->7] mutant
Depositing lab: Gira Bhabha & Damian Ekiert. Depositing organization: NYU Grossman School of Medicine. Publication: Role of Ring6 in the Function of the E. coli MCE Protein LetB. Vieni C, Coudray N, Isom GL, Bhabha G, Ekiert DC. J Mol Biol. 2022 Jan 22;434(7):167463. doi: 10.1016/j.jmb.2022.167463. PubMed 35077766.
Backbone
  Vector backbone: pET17b
  Backbone manufacturer: Novagen
  Backbone size w/o insert (bp): 3174
  Vector type: Bacterial Expression
Growth in bacteria
  Bacterial resistance: Ampicillin, 100 μg/mL
  Growth temperature: 37°C
  Growth strain: DH5alpha
  Copy number: High Copy
Gene/Insert
  Gene/Insert name: LetAB (alt name: yebST)
  Species: E. coli
  Mutation: LetA-LetB(Δ700-717, replace with 812-836)
  Entrez Gene: letB (a.k.a. b1834, ECK1833, yebT); letA (a.k.a. b1833, ECK1832, yebS)
Terms and licenses: Academic/Nonprofit Terms; Industry Terms: Not Available to Industry
How to cite: pBEL2256 was a gift from Gira Bhabha & Damian Ekiert (Addgene plasmid # 170411 ; http://n2t.net/addgene:170411 ; RRID:Addgene_170411)
