[The description below was written by a language model from this plasmid's Addgene catalogue record and pLannotate feature annotations shown in this document.]
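Description:
pBEL2256 is a bacterial expression plasmid built on the Novagen pET17b backbone that carries the Escherichia coli letAB operon (formerly yebST) with an engineered change in LetB. It is intended for genetic complementation experiments testing a LetA-[LetB PLL6->7] mutant. The sequenced plasmid is about 7.1 kb. It replicates from a ColE1/pMB1-type origin and is selected with ampicillin through the β-lactamase gene and its native promoter. The annotation also detects a rop gene and the pBR322 bom region next to the origin, although the catalogue lists the plasmid as high copy.

The insert sits between a T7 promoter with the T7 gene 10 ribosome binding site and a T7 terminator. The yebS (letA) reading frame comes first and is followed by yebT (letB); the two annotated coding regions overlap slightly, which suggests the native operon arrangement was retained. LetA and LetB are components of a transport pathway that contributes to membrane integrity, and LetB, an MCE protein, may span the periplasm to move substrates between the membranes. In this variant, LetB residues 700–717 are deleted and replaced with residues 812–836. Going by the construct name, this swaps a ring 6 segment (PLL6) for its ring 7 counterpart, though the record does not define the abbreviation. A short fragment of a T7 gene 10-derived tag is annotated downstream of letB and is probably residual vector sequence; no fusion tag is listed in the catalogue entry. The plasmid is used to ask whether this ring 6 variant can restore LetAB function in cells, as part of a study of the role of ring 6 in LetB.
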