Features (pLannotate 1.2.2; 12 found; start..end, strand, type, name):
    394..1254    -  CDS            AmpR: β-lactamase; bla; confers resistance to ampicillin, carbenicillin, and related antibiotics
   1255..1359    -  promoter       AmpR promoter: bla
   1490..1537    -  terminator     T7 terminator: transcription terminator for bacteriophage T7 RNA polymerase
   1545..1594    -  CDS            SET1 (fragment): solubility-enhancement tag derived from T7 phage gene 10B
   1619..4270    -  CDS            yebT: YEBT_ECOLI - Experimental evidence at protein level: Swiss-Prot protein existence level 1. Component of a transport pathway that contributes to membrane integrity (PubMed:27795327). May directly span the intermembrane space, facilitating the transport of substrates across the periplasm (Probable). From Escherichia coli (strain K12).
   4242..5522    -  CDS            yebS: YEBS_ECOLI - Experimental evidence at protein level: Swiss-Prot protein existence level 1. Component of a transport pathway that contributes to membrane integrity. From Escherichia coli (strain K12).
   5530..5552    -  RBS            RBS: efficient ribosome binding site from bacteriophage T7 gene 10 (Olins and Rangwala, 1989)
   5584..5602    -  promoter       T7 promoter: promoter for bacteriophage T7 RNA polymerase
   5714..6094    -  CDS            YPB1_ECOLX: Protein predicted: Swiss-Prot protein existence level 4. From Escherichia coli.
   6111..6302    +  CDS            rop: Rop protein, which maintains plasmids at low copy number; rop
   6404..6543    +  misc_feature   bom: basis of mobility region from pBR322
   6729..223     -  rep_origin     ori (across the origin): high-copy-number ColE1/pMB1/pBR322/pUC origin of replication
>Addgene plasmid #170411 | pBEL2256 | addgene full sequence | sequence record 333958 | Addgene NGS Result
GATTAGCAGAGCGAGGTATGTAGGCGGTGCTACAGAGTTCTTGAAGTGGTGGCCTAACTACGGCTACACT
AGAAGGACAGTATTTGGTATCTGCGCTCTGCTGAAGCCAGTTACCTTCGGAAAAAGAGTTGGTAGCTCTT
GATCCGGCAAACAAACCACCGCTGGTAGCGGTGGTTTTTTTGTTTGCAAGCAGCAGATTACGCGCAGAAA
AAAAGGATCTCAAGAAGATCCTTTGATCTTTTCTACGGGGTCTGACGCTCAGTGGAACGAAAACTCACGT
TAAGGGATTTTGGTCATGAGATTATCAAAAAGGATCTTCACCTAGATCCTTTTAAATTAAAAATGAAGTT
TTAAATCAATCTAAAGTATATATGAGTAAACTTGGTCTGACAGTTACCAATGCTTAATCAGTGAGGCACC
TATCTCAGCGATCTGTCTATTTCGTTCATCCATAGTTGCCTGACTCCCCGTCGTGTAGATAACTACGATA
CGGGAGGGCTTACCATCTGGCCCCAGTGCTGCAATGATACCGCGAGACCCACGCTCACCGGCTCCAGATT
TATCAGCAATAAACCAGCCAGCCGGAAGGGCCGAGCGCAGAAGTGGTCCTGCAACTTTATCCGCCTCCAT
CCAGTCTATTAATTGTTGCCGGGAAGCTAGAGTAAGTAGTTCGCCAGTTAATAGTTTGCGCAACGTTGTT
GCCATTGCTGCAGGCATCGTGGTGTCACGCTCGTCGTTTGGTATGGCTTCATTCAGCTCCGGTTCCCAAC
GATCAAGGCGAGTTACATGATCCCCCATGTTGTGCAAAAAAGCGGTTAGCTCCTTCGGTCCTCCGATCGT
TGTCAGAAGTAAGTTGGCCGCAGTGTTATCACTCATGGTTATGGCAGCACTGCATAATTCTCTTACTGTC
ATGCCATCCGTAAGATGCTTTTCTGTGACTGGTGAGTACTCAACCAAGTCATTCTGAGAATAGTGTATGC
GGCGACCGAGTTGCTCTTGCCCGGCGTCAACACGGGATAATACCGCGCCACATAGCAGAACTTTAAAAGT
GCTCATCATTGGAAAACGTTCTTCGGGGCGAAAACTCTCAAGGATCTTACCGCTGTTGAGATCCAGTTCG
ATGTAACCCACTCGTGCACCCAACTGATCTTCAGCATCTTTTACTTTCACCAGCGTTTCTGGGTGAGCAA
AAACAGGAAGGCAAAATGCCGCAAAAAAGGGAATAAGGGCGACACGGAAATGTTGAATACTCATACTCTT
CCTTTTTCAATATTATTGAAGCATTTATCAGGGTTATTGTCTCATGAGCGGATACATATTTGAATGTATT
TAGAAAAATAAACAAATAGGGGTTCCGCGCACATTTCCCCGAAAAGTGCCACCTGACGTCTAAGAAACCA
TTATTATCATGACATTAACCTATAAAAATAGGCGTATCACGAGGCCCTTTCGTCTTCAAGAATTATCCGG
ATATAGTTCCTCCTTTCAGCAAAAAACCCCTCAAGACCCGTTTAGAGGCCCCAAGGGGTTATGCTAGTTA
TTGCTCAGCGGTGGCAGCAGCCAACTCAGCTTCCTTTCGGGCTTTGTTAGCAGCCGGATCTGCTCGAGGT
GGGCATTATTTGGGAAGCGCAGTTCCCCATTCACGCCACTCTTTCGGTTCACTTTCCTGCAACAGGAAGT
GTTTGCCTTCCTGGGCTTTCGGTGCCAGTGGCGTACCCGGAGGCGTGGCGAAGGCGATGCCGCCACGGAT
AAACTGGTTAAAGGTGCCGGTTTTCACTACGCCGCCCGTCAGACCAAAGTCCAGACTGTAACCCGATGCC
AACCAGAAGACGGAATTGTTACGCACCAGGTGTTGATAGCGTTTACTGATGCGCATCGCAATCATCACGC
GATCTGACAATGTCCCCAGCGTCATTCCTGTAACCGTACCGACTTCCAGACCACGGAACAGCACAGGCGT
ACCGATGCCTAACGAACCGGCTTCCGGCGCTTCAACAATAATGCTTAAGCCATCCAGGTAACGCGAATCA
GTAATGGTGGCCTCTTGTAATTCAAAGTCGCGGCGAGGATTGCCCCGGCCTGGTTCGACGTTGATATAGC
CACGGATAAACTGGTTAAAGGTGCCGGTTTTCACTACGCCGCCCGTCAGACCAAAGTCCAGACTGTAACC
CGAGACCACTGAGAAGCGCGTACCACCGCGAGCAAAGGTCTGGACATATTCCGGGTAAAGTACCGCCTTT
GCCTGTACTTCATTGCGTGCGGTAATCAGATCCAGCGTCTGGATTTGCCCGATATCAATACCGAGATAGC
GAATTGGCATCCCGACCGCCAGTTTTCCGGCATCGAAAGCGTGAAGCGTAATCTGCCCGCCAACCGCACG
GGCCGCTGTTTCGGAAGCATACAGAATACGCTTATCGCCTTTACGCTGACTGGCGCTGGCACCGCTGAGG
TTGTCGAAGCTAATGGCTCCCTTTAATGCTCTGGAGAGCGGGGATGCCTGTACGGTCAGACCACTACCAT
TCAGCTGAACTTTCGCCCCGCCTTCTGCCCAGAACACGCTATTGCTGGTCAGAAGGTTGCGATACTCCGG
CTTAATATGCAGATCGATATCAAACGCGTTAGCTCGCGGACGCACGGTAATCACTTCACCAACTTCAAAT
TTACGGTACAGCACTACCGATCCTGCCTGCACATCCGGCAGCGTCTCTGCACTCAAACTCACGGTTGTGG
TGGGTAAATCGCTAAGGCTGTTCTCCAGCGCTTTTTCCAAATTGGCATACAGTGGATAGCTGGCTTTCAT
CTCACCTTTATCGCCCGGCAGAATACGTATCCCGCCATTGATCCATTCTGAGGCGCTGGCACCGAGAAAC
TCAACGCCATCCAGCCCCACCTTCACATCGACACGGCTGTTGACGACAAATTTGCTATCGCCTTTTACCA
GTTCGCGATGCTGAGGCTCGATGGCGACGGTAAAGGTGACGCCTTTGCTGGTGAGTTTACGATCGATAAC
CTGGCCTACCTGCACGCCGTGAAGAATGAGCGGCTGACCCGCATCAATACCGTAACTTTCCGGCGCGGTC
AGGGTCAGCGTCAGAACATCAGGTTCATGCAGCAGTGCTTTTTCGCCTGGCACAACAACGAACTCTTTGC
GTGGCTCGCCATCGCCGGGCACCAGCTCGAAGGTTTTGCCGGTCAGCAGGGCGCTGAGATTAGCATCGCT
AAGGGATAATTTCGGGTTGCGTAATTCGATGCGGGTATTTTCACGAAGCAGGGTAACGACGCTGGGATCA
ACGGTCATTTCCCCTGTGACTTTACCACCAGGATTTAAATCCAGTTTAGTCAGCTGTCCGACTTCCAGCC
CCTGATACATTAACGGCGTCGAGTCGGCGGTTAATCCGGCCCCACTCGGCAGTTCCAGTTTTATTATTAC
GCCACGCTGGCTGTGGGCCAGATCTTCATACAGACCAAAGGTATCTTCCGCCTCGGCAGGTTTCGACTCT
TCTGGTGAATCGAAGGCAATCGCACCGTTAACCAGTGCCGCCAGGCTTTCCAGTTTCACCTTCGCGCCAC
TGATACTGACGTTGGCATCAACGCCGGAAACGTTCCAGAAACGGCTACCTTTTTTCACCAGATCGGTAAA
ACGCCGCTCGATCAGGACATCAATCACCACGCCTTGCTTGTTGGGATTGATGGCATAGTCGTAGACTTTT
CCCACCGGGATCTTGCGGAAATAGACCAATGAACCGCTGTTCAGCGAACCGAGATCGGGGGCTTGCAGGT
GGATCATCAGATCGCCATTGTCCAGCCGATATTTCGGTTGGGTATCGAGTGCGACAAAGTGATCCTGCTC
TTTACCTTTACCCGGCATCATGCCGATATAGTTCCCACCGACGAGGGCGTCCAGCCCGGAGACACCTGCC
AACGATGCTTTTGGCGTCACCAGCCAGAACTGAGTCTCTTCGCGCAGCGCATCTTTCATATCGGACTTGA
TGCTGACCTTGACTTCAATCTTACGAAGATCGTCGCTGAGGCTGATATCCTGCACTGTTCCGACTTCAAC
GCCCTGATAACGAACAGGCGTACGGCCTGGAACAATACCATCCGCCGACATAAAGTCGATGGTGACGGTA
TTACCCCGGTCCTGATAACTGTCCCAAATCAGCCAACTGGCAATCATTAGCGCGATGAACGGCAGCAGCC
AGAAAGGTGAGATACGGCGTTTATTTTTAATCTGCGCTTCAGTCGTCGAAGCGGGCGTTTCCTGACTCAT
GTGCATCCCAAAGTAAGCGGCTGTCCAGCCATTCCACAGCAAGAATAGTCAAAATTACCGCTGCGCCGAA
ATAAAACGCAGCCGGTCCCATAGTAAAAGCGAGGATCTGATCGCGATTAATCAGCGACATGGTTAAAGAT
ATGACAAACAGGTCGAGCATCGACCAGCGACCAATCCAGGTCACCATCCGCAGTAACAGAATGCGTGTGC
GTAAACCTTGCTGGCATTTAAAATGAATGCTCAACAGTAAAGTGAACATGACGATCACTTTAGTAAACGG
TACCAGAATACTGGCGATAAACACGATTCCTGCAACCGCAATGTTGCTACTTGCCAGCGACATAATTCCG
GAAAGAATTGTATCTTCCTGCCGTCCTCCGTTCAGATAAATGATAGAAATAGGCAACAGGTTGGCAGGTA
ACAATAAAACGATTGACGCTAACAGCGCCGCCCAGCATTTTTGCAGACTATGACGGCGACGCAGGCGTAG
CGGGATATGGCAACGCGGGCAGCGACCACGCTGATCTGGATAGCCGGTAAAATGGCACCCAAGACAGACA
CGAAGTTTCTCGTCCCTACGCGTAGCGGGGCGCTGCGGATAAAATCGCTCCCACAGTTCTTCGACATTAA
GATGTGACAACGTCACCGTCGTTAAAATCACCAACGCCACAAAAGAGAACAAGCCGACACCAGCCTGGAT
ATGGGCATAATCCTGTACCTTTATAGAAGCAACGCCAATGCCGACCAGGTAGATATCGAGCATTACCCAC
TCTTTAAGTCGCTCAAGCATCAGCAGTACCGGACGTAAATTCATTCCCAGTCGGTTACCAAACCATAAAT
AAGCTATGGAGGTCACCAGAATGAGCGGGGCACCAATAACGCAGAAAAAGACCATCGACCCCGTTATCGC
ATCGCCCTGTTTGGTCATTTGCCAGATGCCTTGCATAACGTTGGCGTCAATACGAATGCCTAACAGCCAG
ATATGCAACAGCGGTTCGCCCCAGGCAAACGGCATAAGCAACAGCATGGTGAAGGCCATTGCCGCCAGGC
GCGTTAGCGACCAGTCGCGCCCGTCACGAATTTTTGCCTGACAGCGCGGACAATAGGCACTTTGATGAGA
ATTTATCTCGGGCAGGCTAAACAGCATGTCACATTGCGGGCAACGTTGGTAATCACCACGCGGCAGTTCC
TCGCCGATTGCCCTCACTGTTATCTTTTTTGTCGGCGTAATTTGTGGTGTGTTAAGAGCCATATGTATAT
CTCCTTCTTAAAGTTAAACAAAATTATTTCTAGAGGGAAACCGTTGTGGTCTCCCTATAGTGAGTCGTAT
TAATTTCGCGGGATCGAGATCTCGGGCAGCGTTGGGTCCTGGCCACGGGTGCGCATGATCGTGCTCCTGT
CGTTGAGGACCCGGCTAGGCTGGCGGGGTTGCCTTACTGGTTAGCAGAATGAATCACCGATACGCGAGCG
AACGTGAAGCGACTGCTGCTGCAAAACGTCTGCGACCTGAGCAACAACATGAATGGTCTTCGGTTTCCGT
GTTTCGTAAAGTCTGGAAACGCGGAAGTCAGCGCCCTGCACCATTATGTTCCGGATCTGCATCGCAGGAT
GCTGCTGGCTACCCTGTGGAACACCTACATCTGTATTAACGAAGCGCTGGCATTGACCCTGAGTGATTTT
TCTCTGGTCCCGCCGCATCCATACCGCCAGTTGTTTACCCTCACAACGTTCCAGTAACCGGGCATGTTCA
TCATCAGTAACCCGTATCGTGAGCATCCTCTCTCGTTTCATCGGTATCATTACCCCCATGAACAGAAATC
CCCCTTACACGGAGGCATCAGTGACCAAACAGGAAAAAACCGCCCTTAACATGGCCCGCTTTATCAGAAG
CCAGACATTAACGCTTCTGGAGAAACTCAACGAGCTGGACGCGGATGAACAGGCAGACATCTGTGAATCG
CTTCACGACCACGCTGATGAGCTTTACCGCAGCTGCCTCGCGCGTTTCGGTGATGACGGTGAAAACCTCT
GACACATGCAGCTCCCGGAGACGGTCACAGCTTGTCTGTAAGCGGATGCCGGGAGCAGACAAGCCCGTCA
GGGCGCGTCAGCGGGTGTTGGCGGGTGTCGGGGCGCAGCCATGACCCAGTCACGTAGCGATAGCGGAGTG
TATACTGGCTTAACTATGCGGCATCAGAGCAGATTGTACTGAGAGTGCACCATTGCGGTGTGAAATACCG
CACAGATGCGTAAGGAGAAAATACCGCATCAGGCGCTCTTCCGCTTCCTCGCTCACTGACTCGCTGCGCT
CGGTCGTTCGGCTGCGGCGAGCGGTATCAGCTCACTCAAAGGCGGTAATACGGTTATCCACAGAATCAGG
GGATAACGCAGGAAAGAACATGTGAGCAAAAGGCCAGCAAAAGGCCAGGAACCGTAAAAAGGCCGCGTTG
CTGGCGTTTTTCCATAGGCTCCGCCCCCCTGACGAGCATCACAAAAATCGACGCTCAAGTCAGAGGTGGC
GAAACCCGACAGGACTATAAAGATACCAGGCGTTTCCCCCTGGAAGCTCCCTCGTGCGCTCTCCTGTTCC
GACCCTGCCGCTTACCGGATACCTGTCCGCCTTTCTCCCTTCGGGAAGCGTGGCGCTTTCTCATAGCTCA
CGCTGTAGGTATCTCAGTTCGGTGTAGGTCGTTCGCTCCAAGCTGGGCTGTGTGCACGAACCCCCCGTTC
AGCCCGACCGCTGCGCCTTATCCGGTAACTATCGTCTTGAGTCCAACCCGGTAAGACACGACTTATCGCC
ACTGGCAGCAGCCACTGGTAACAG
